>Addgene plasmid #147130 | pAc5.1B-lambdaN-HA-CeAIN1_O | depositor full sequence | sequence record 289577 | Full Sequence
CTTCAAGGAATTAATTCTATATTCTAAAAACACAAATGATACTTCTAAAAAAAATCATGAATGGCATCAA
CTCTGAATCAAATCTTTGCAGATGCACCTACTTCTCATTTCCACTGTCACATCATTTTTCCAGATCTCGC
TGCCTGTTATGTGGCCCACAAACCAAGACACGTTTTATGGCCATTAAAGCTGGCTGATCGTCGCCAAACA
CCAAATACATATCAATATGTACATTCGAGAAAGAAGCGATCAAAGAAGCGTCTTCGGGCGAGTAGGAGAA
TGCGGAGGAGAAGGAGAACGAGCTGATCTAGTATCTCTCCACAATCCAATGCCAACTGACCAACTGGCCA
TATTCGGAGCAATTTGAAGCCAATTTCCATCGCCTGGCGATCGCTCCATTCTTGGCTATATGTTTTTCAC
CGTTCCCGGGGCCATTTTCAAAGACTCGTCGGTAAGATAAGATTGTGTCACTCGCTGTCTCTCTTCATTT
GTCGAAGAATGCTGAGGAATTTCGCGATGACGTCGGCGAGTATTTTGAAGAATGAGAATAATTTGTATTT
ATACGAAAATCAGTTAGTGGAATTTTCTACAAAAACATGTTATCTATAGATAATTTTGTTGCAAAATATG
TTGACTATGACAAAGATTGTATGTATATACCTTTAATGTATTCTCATTTTCTTATGTATTTATAATGGCA
ATGATGATACTGATGATATTTTAAGATGATGCCAGACCACAGGCTGATTTCTGCGTCTTTTGCCGAACGC
AGTGCATGTGCGGTTGTTGTTTTTTGGAATAGTTTCAATTTTCGGACTGTCCGCTTTGATTTCAGTTTCT
TGGCTTATTCAAAAAGCAAAGTAAAGCCAAAAAAGCGAGATGGCAATACCAAATGCGGCAAAACGGTAGT
GGAAGGAAAGGGGTGCGGGGCAGCGGAAGGAAGGGTGGGGCGGGGCGTGGCGGGGTCTGTGGCTGGGCGC
GACGTCACCGACGTTGGAGCCACTCCTTTGACCATGTGTGCGTGTGTGTATTATTCGTGTCTCGCCACTC
GCCGGTTGTTTTTTTCTTTTTATCTCGCTCTCTCTAGCGCCATCTCGTACGCATGCTCAACGCACCGCAT
GTTGCCGTGTCCTTTATGCGTCATTTTGGCTCGAAATAGGCAATTATTTAAACAAAGATTAGTCAACGAA
AACGCTAAAATAAATAAGTCTACAATATGGTTACTTATTGCCATGTGTGTGCAGCCAACGATAGCAACAA
AAGCAACAACACAGTGGCTTTCCCTCTTTCACTTTTTGTTTGCAAGCGCGTGCGAGCAAGACGGCACGAC
CGGCAAACGCAATTACGCTGACAAAGAGCAGACGAAGTTTTGGCCGAAAAACATCAAGGCGCCTGATACG
AATGCATTTGCAATAACAATTGCGATATTTAATATTGTTTATGAAGCTGTTTGACTTCAAAACACACAAA
AAAAAAAATAAAACAAATTATTTGAAAGAGAATTAGGAATCGGACAGCTTATCGTTACGGGCTAACAGCA
CACCGAGACGAAATAGCTTACCTGACGTCACAGCCTCTGGAAGAACTGCCGCCAAGCAGAGAGAGAGAGA
AAAAGAGGGAGAGCAGCTTAGACCGCATGTGCTTGTGTGTGAGGCGTCTCTCTCTTCGTCTCCTGTTTGC
GCAAACGCATAGACTGCACTGAGAAAATCGATTACCTATTTTTTATGAATGAATATTTGCACTATTACTA
TTCAAAACTATTAAGATAGCAATCACATTCAATAGCCAAATACTATACCACCTGAGCGATGCAACGAAAT
GATCAATTTGAGCAAAAATGCTGCATATTTAGGACGGCATCATTATAGAAATGCTTCTTGCTGTGTACTT
TTCTCTCGTCTGGCAGCTGTTTCGCCGTTATTGTTAAAACCGGCTTAAGTTAGGTGTGTTTTCTACGACT
AGTGATGCCCCTACTAGAAGATGTGTGTTGCACAAATGTCCCTGAATAACCAATTTGAAGTGCAGATAGC
AGTAAACGTAAGCTAATATGAATATTATTTAACTGTAATGTTTTAATATCGCTGGACATTACTAATAAAC
CCACTATAAACACATGTACATATGTATGTTTTGGCATACAATGAGTAGTTGGGGAAAAAATGTGTAAAAG
CACCGTGACCATCACAGCATAAAGATAACCAGCTGAAGTATCGAATATGAGTAACCCCCAAATTGAATCA
CATGCCGCAACTGATAGGACCCATGGAAGTACACTCTTCATGGCGATATACAAGACACACACAAGCACGA
ACACCCAGTTGCGGAGGAAATTCTCCGTAAATGAAAACCCAATCGGCGAACAATTCATACCCATATATGG
TAAAAGTTTTGAACGCGACTTGAGAGCGGAGAGCATTGCGGCTGATAAGGTTTTAGCGCTAAGCGGGCTT
TATAAAACGGGCTGCGGGACCAGTTTTCATATCACTACCGTTTGAGTTCTTGTGCTGTGTGGATACTCCT
CCCGACACAAAGCCGCTCCATCAGCCAGCAGTCGTCTAATCCAGAGACCCCGGATCGGGGTACCAACATG
GACGCACAAACACGACGACGTGAGCGTCGCGCTGAGAAACAAGCTCAATGGAAAGCTGCAAACGGTGGAT
CTCCTCCACATATGGCTTACCCATACGATGTTCCAGATTACGCTCCTCCAAGCTTGAATTCAATGGAGAG
TCTCGCAAAAAACTTCAACAACATTTCAATAGACGACGCAGCGTGGCATCCTAACGACCAACAGCCTGTA
TGGGGAAACAACGGTCTCCAGCAGCAACGTGTCTGGGCTCCGCCGGTACCGCAGCCACAGTTCCCAAACA
GATCGCCATGGCAACAGGAATCGAACGATATCGAGCCAAATGTCAACGAAGCCCTTGTTGGACTCAGTGG
CACAGGCTCATCAAGTCAAAGCCAATGGGGTGGCATTCAGAATACAGATTATGAGAAACAGATATGGGGT
GATCCACCATTGAGCGATGTGCAGTATCCACTTCAACCACATGCCTCGTTCGGTGAATTGAATAGTCTTG
GAGGTCAATCTGCGCCTTGGTCCATAGGGTCTCAGCCAGCGCACCCGGTTTGGAGTAACGGAGGAATGGG
AAAAGAATCTGATGACTTTTGGAAACAGCAACAGCCTCAACAGCATCAGCAATACCCGATGCCATTGCTG
CAGGGAGCCTGGAATACAGGCATGAGACATGGACCACCAGGACAAGGACAACGTAGTGGGCCAATGATGC
AGCAGCAGCAAGACTACCAAGGGGGATGGGGTGGCCCGAATAACATGGGTGGCAACAAGCAGATGAACCG
TCCATGGGGGCAGGACAGCAATCGTGGAATGTCAGGCATGCCGCCCCGAAACGGTCGTCCAAACCACAAC
CAGGGACGGTACTCTGGCAATATGGGTGGCGGTGTTGACGTTTCAGTTCCACCACCGATGGATATGCACA
TGGGAGGTGGTATGGGTGGAATGAGAAATATGGGTGTTGCTCCGAATAGTGGACACGGATCATGGAAGAA
TAACAATGCTGGTGGAGGTCAAGGAGGCCACGGCGGTCAAAGAAACTACAACAACCGTGGTGGAATGGGA
CACAGTGGAAGCCAGAGTGGCGGAGGATCCAATATGTGGAACAGCACCGGAAACAATGGAAGTGGTGGAA
GCATGCAGCAGTTCATGGGAGGAGACCAGCAGTACAACAATCCATTCCCAATCGGCGGAGCTGCTGATGA
TCTCACACTGACTGTTTGGCATGATCCAAACGGAGAACTCAAGAAATGGCAGAGAGATACTGGAGTGTCC
TATTGGGGAGACCCGGAGAAGCAAACTGACCGTACCATTAGCTTGTGGATTGTTGGCGAAGGTGCCGATG
AGGATTTGGAAACTGCATTGAACCGATGTCCAGTACCACAGAAAAAGGGAGAGGACAATCAACGTTTCCC
ATTCCCAGTACCAGCGAAACGGCCAATTGTTGTGACCGGATGGGGAGAGCTTCCAGAAAATGATCCAAAC
AATCCGTCCAAGAGCGAGTCGACGATATTCGACGAGAACAACAGATGGAACGACTTGACAACTGAGCAAA
ATCCATGGTATCTTCCGAATCAGCACACTTCAACATTCTCCAGTGACAACACCACTGGATCGTGGGTGCA
GGGAGGAACAATTCCACTCAATGAGCCCGGAACCAATCAACACGTGGCTGTGGCGGAGATGCTGAAGAAC
GCTGTCGACAAGGGATACCTGGACCAGAGCGTGACGATGATGGCCAACTTACCGCCAATGGTGCTGCAGT
ATGTCAATATGCTGCTCGTCAAAATTCCAGCGTTGGATAGTGTGGAGAATGAGCTGAAGCAGATAATTGA
GAGTTCTCTGCCAGAAGATGTGAAAGAGGTTGATCCACAGAATCAACAAAAGTACATGAATGATAGTCAA
AAGCTTGAACACAATCGTCTCATCATCGAAGTGACGACAGCAAAGATTGAAGTTCAAGAATACTCGAAAA
AAGTGAACCGTGCGCTGATGGACGCTGGAATTGTGCAACCGCAGGAGCAACGTGCGCCAGCCTCAACGGA
GGACTATCACTACTCGTTCTTAGAATAGCTCGAGTCTAGAGGGCCCGCGGTTCGAAGGTAAGCCTATCCC
TAACCCTCTCCTCGGTCTCGATTCTACGCGTACCGGTCATCATCACCATCACCATTGAGTTTAAACCCGC
TGATCAGCCTCGACTGTGCCTTCTAAGGCCTGAGCTCGCTGATCAGCCTCGATCGAGGATCCAGACATGA
TAAGATACATTGATGAGTTTGGACAAACCACAACTAGAATGCAGTGAAAAAAATGCTTTATTTGTGAAAT
TTGTGATGCTATTGCTTTATTTGTAACCATTATAAGCTGCAATAAACAAGTTAACAACAACAATTGCATT
CATTTTATGTTTCAGGTTCAGGGGGAGGTGTGGGAGGTTTTTTAAAGCAAGTAAAACCTCTACAAATGTG
GTATGGCTGATTATGATCAGTCGACCGATGCCCTTGAGAGCCTTCAACCCAGTCAGCTCCTTCCGGTGGG
CGCGGGGCATGACTATCGTCGCCGCACTTATGACTGTCTTCTTTATCATGCAACTCGTAGGACAGGTGCC
GGCAGCGCTCTGGGTCATTTTCGGCGAGGACCGCTTTCGCTGGAGCGCGACGATGATCGGCCTGTCGCTT
GCGGTATTCGGAATCTTGCACGCCCTCGCTCAAGCCTTCGTCACTGGTCCCGCCACCAAACGTTTCGGCG
AGAAGCAGGCCATTATCGCCGGCATGGCGGCCGACGCGCTGGGCTACGTCTTGCTGGCGTTCGCGACGCG
AGGCTGGATGGCCTTCCCCATTATGATTCTTCTCGCTTCCGGCGGCATCGGGATGCCCGCGTTGCAGGCC
ATGCTGTCCAGGCAGGTAGATGACGACCATCAGGGACAGCTTCAAGGATCGCTCGCGGCTCTTACCAGCC
AGCAAAAGGCCAGGAACCGTAAAAAGGCCGCGTTGCTGGCGTTTTTCCATAGGCTCCGCCCCCCTGACGA
GCATCACAAAAATCGACGCTCAAGTCAGAGGTGGCGAAACCCGACAGGACTATAAAGATACCAGGCGTTT
CCCCCTGGAAGCTCCCTCGTGCGCTCTCCTGTTCCGACCCTGCCGCTTACCGGATACCTGTCCGCCTTTC
TCCCTTCGGGAAGCGTGGCGCTTTCTCAATGCTCACGCTGTAGGTATCTCAGTTCGGTGTAGGTCGTTCG
CTCCAAGCTGGGCTGTGTGCACGAACCCCCCGTTCAGCCCGACCGCTGCGCCTTATCCGGTAACTATCGT
CTTGAGTCCAACCCGGTAAGACACGACTTATCGCCACTGGCAGCAGCCACTGGTAACAGGATTAGCAGAG
CGAGGTATGTAGGCGGTGCTACAGAGTTCTTGAAGTGGTGGCCTAACTACGGCTACACTAGAAGGACAGT
ATTTGGTATCTGCGCTCTGCTGAAGCCAGTTACCTTCGGAAAAAGAGTTGGTAGCTCTTGATCCGGCAAA
CAAACCACCGCTGGTAGCGGTGGTTTTTTTGTTTGCAAGCAGCAGATTACGCGCAGAAAAAAAGGATCTC
AAGAAGATCCTTTGATCTTTTCTACGGGGTCTGACGCTCAGTGGAACGAAAACTCACGTTAAGGGATTTT
GGTCATGAGATTATCAAAAAGGATCTTCACCTAGATCCTTTTAAATTAAAAATGAAGTTTTAAATCAATC
TAAAGTATATATGAGTAAACTTGGTCTGACAGTTACCAATGCTTAATCAGTGAGGCACCTATCTCAGCGA
TCTGTCTATTTCGTTCATCCATAGTTGCCTGACTCCCCGTCGTGTAGATAACTACGATACGGGAGGGCTT
ACCATCTGGCCCCAGTGCTGCAATGATACCGCGAGACCCACGCTCACCGGCTCCAGATTTATCAGCAATA
AACCAGCCAGCCGGAAGGGCCGAGCGCAGAAGTGGTCCTGCAACTTTATCCGCCTCCATCCAGTCTATTA
ATTGTTGCCGGGAAGCTAGAGTAAGTAGTTCGCCAGTTAATAGTTTGCGCAACGTTGTTGCCATTGCTGC
AGGCATCGTGGTGTCACGCTCGTCGTTTGGTATGGCTTCATTCAGCTCCGGTTCCCAACGATCAAGGCGA
GTTACATGATCCCCCATGTTGTGCAAAAAAGCGGTTAGCTCCTTCGGTCCTCCGATCGTTGTCAGAAGTA
AGTTGGCCGCAGTGTTATCACTCATGGTTATGGCAGCACTGCATAATTCTCTTACTGTCATGCCATCCGT
AAGATGCTTTTCTGTGACTGGTGAGTACTCAACCAAGTCATTCTGAGAATAGTGTATGCGGCGACCGAGT
TGCTCTTGCCCGGCGTCAACACGGGATAATACCGCGCCACATAGCAGAACTTTAAAAGTGCTCATCATTG
GAAAACGTTCTTCGGGGCGAAAACTCTCAAGGATCTTACCGCTGTTGAGATCCAGTTCGATGTAACCCAC
TCGTGCACCCAACTGATCTTCAGCATCTTTTACTTTCACCAGCGTTTCTGGGTGAGCAAAAACAGGAAGG
CAAAATGCCGCAAAAAAGGGAATAAGGGCGACACGGAAATGTTGAATACTCATACTCTTCCTTTTTCAAT
ATTATTGAAGCATTTATCAGGGTTATTGTCTCATGAGCGGATACATATTTGAATGTATTTAGAAAAATAA
ACAAATAGGGGTTCCGCGCACATTTCCCCGAAAAGTGCCACCTGACGTCTAAGAAACCATTATTATCATG
ACATTAACCTATAAAAATAGGCGTATCACGAGGCCCTTTCGT
Features (pLannotate 1.2.2; 10 found; start..end, strand, type, name):
     56..2568    +  promoter       Ac5 promoter: Drosophila melanogaster actin 5C promoter
   2588..2653    +  CDS            N (fragment): REGN_LAMBD - Experimental evidence at protein level: Swiss-Prot protein existence level 1. Plays a role as a transcriptional antitermination factor that allows the virus to initiate its lytic phase. Activates expression of the delayed viral early genes by modifying host RNA polymerase (RNAP) into a form that is resistant to termination signals. This antitermination function requires the host NusA protein which serves to stabilize the interaction between antitermination protein N and host RNA polymerase. From Escherichia phage lambda (Bacteriophage lambda).
   2678..2704    +  CDS            3xHA (fragment): three tandem HA epitope tags
   4677..4718    +  CDS            V5 tag: epitope tag from simian virus 5
   4818..4952    -  polyA_signal   SV40 poly(A) signal: SV40 polyadenylation signal
   4975..5059    -  CDS            large T antigen (fragment): large T antigen from SV40 (simian virus 40)
   5060..5530    +  CDS            TcR (fragment): tetracycline efflux protein; tet; confers resistance to tetracycline
   5574..6162    -  rep_origin     ori: high-copy-number ColE1/pMB1/pBR322/pUC origin of replication
   6333..7193    -  CDS            AmpR: β-lactamase; bla; confers resistance to ampicillin, carbenicillin, and related antibiotics
   7194..7298    -  promoter       AmpR promoter: bla
