[The description below was written by a language model from this plasmid's Addgene catalogue record and pLannotate feature annotations shown in this document.]
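Description:
pAc5.1B-lambdaN-HA-CeAIN1_O is an insect-cell expression plasmid of about 7.4 kb that produces the Caenorhabditis elegans GW182-family protein AIN-1 as an N-terminally tagged fusion. The catalogue lists the backbone as unknown, although the name and annotated parts point to a pAc5.1-type vector. Expression is driven by the constitutive Drosophila melanogaster actin 5C (Ac5) promoter, which is commonly used in Drosophila cultured cells, and transcripts are terminated by an SV40 polyadenylation signal. In bacteria the plasmid is maintained through a ColE1/pUC-type origin and selected with ampicillin via the β-lactamase gene and its own promoter. The repository lists it as low copy even though the origin is annotated as a high-copy type. Short fragments annotated as tetracycline resistance and SV40 large T antigen appear to be non-functional backbone remnants.

Immediately downstream of the promoter lies a short fragment of the bacteriophage lambda N protein, followed by an HA epitope. The unannotated stretch of roughly 2 kb that follows corresponds in position to the ain-1 open reading frame, which the depositor states was taken from an NCBI reference transcript. A V5 epitope from the vector sits downstream of the insert, but the record does not show whether it is in frame with the fusion or excluded by a stop codon. The lambda N peptide binds BoxB RNA hairpins, so fusions of this kind are typically used in tethering assays, where the protein is recruited to a BoxB-containing reporter mRNA to measure its effects on translation or stability. The HA tag allows detection and immunoprecipitation. This use fits the associated study of AIN-1 interactions with PAB-1 and the PAN2-PAN3 and CCR4-NOT deadenylase complexes, although the record itself states only insect expression of CeAIN1.
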