Addgene plasmid #147130: pAc5.1B-lambdaN-HA-CeAIN1_O
Purpose: Insect Expression of CeAIN1
Depositing lab: Elisa Izaurralde. Depositing organization: Max Planck Institute for Developmental Biology. Publication: The Caenorhabditis elegans GW182 protein AIN-1 interacts with PAB-1 and subunits of the PAN2-PAN3 and CCR4-NOT deadenylase complexes. Kuzuoglu-Ozturk D, Huntzinger E, Schmidt S, Izaurralde E. Nucleic Acids Res. 2012 Jul;40(12):5651-65. doi: 10.1093/nar/gks218. Epub 2012 Mar 7. PubMed 22402495.
Backbone
  Vector backbone: Unknown
  Vector type: Insect Expression
Growth in bacteria
  Bacterial resistance: Ampicillin, 100 μg/mL
  Growth temperature: 37°C
  Growth strain: DH5alpha
  Copy number: Low Copy
Gene/Insert
  Gene/Insert name: CeAIN1
  Species: C. elegans (nematode)
  Entrez Gene: ain-1
  Cloning method: Unknown
Terms and licenses: Academic/Nonprofit Terms; Industry Terms: Not Available to Industry
Depositor comments: ORF extracted from NCBI:NM_078286.4 Plasmids from this collection were made available to the research community and donated after the lab closed. Please note that the sequence provided by the depositing laboratory may be theoretical/predicted or based on Sanger sequencing results. There may be discrepancies between sequencing results obtained by Addgene and the depositor sequence. If an Addgene verified sequence is not available, please contact before placing your order to request that our lab fully sequence the plasmid.
How to cite: pAc5.1B-lambdaN-HA-CeAIN1_O was a gift from Elisa Izaurralde (Addgene plasmid # 147130 ; http://n2t.net/addgene:147130 ; RRID:Addgene_147130)
